>Addgene plasmid #158392 | pEMS2267 | addgene full sequence | sequence record 309562 | Addgene NGS Result
TCGCGCGTTTCGGTGATGACGGTGAAAACCTCTGACACATGCAGCTCCCGGAGACGGTCACAGCTTGTCT
GTAAGCGGATGCCGGGAGCAGACAAGCCCGTCAGGGCGCGTCAGCGGGTGTTGGCGGGTGTCGGGGCTGG
CTTAACTATGCGGCATCAGAGCAGATTGTACTGAGAGTGCACCATATGCGGTGTGAAATACCGCACAGAT
GCGTAAGGAGAAAATACCGCATCAGGCGCCATTCGCCATTCAGGCTGCGCAACTGTTGGGAAGGGCGATC
GGTGCGGGCCTCTTCGCTATTACGCCAGCTGGCGAAAGGGGGATGTGCTGCAAGGCGATTAAGTTGGGTA
ACGCCAGGGTTTTCCCAGTCACGACGTTGTAAAACGACGGCCAGTGAATTCGAGCTCGGTACCTCGCGAA
TGCATCTAGATCCAATGGCCGGCCAGATGAAACTTCCACTGGTTTCCGTAAAGGCGTCTTGGGGAGGGAA
GGGAAGGGGATGGGGACCTCCCAGTGGTATCCCCTGCTTGGGCACTGAGGGAAAGCCACAGTGGCTCGGG
GGAAAAGGCAGGGACGTCCTCTCCCCGCCTGCCTCTGTCCCCAGGGAGTCTCGCCTCCTGTTCCCACCTG
GGGCTAGGGTGATAGAGGAGAGGAGATAGCTCAACCTGGCATTTAGGTGGTGTGGGAACAGGAGACCCCA
GAGCTGGAGCTAGGGTGGCCGGTGGTGTCTGAGGCAGGTGCAGAGAGGGAGGGAGGGAAGGGGCCTTTGA
CTCCAACCTCCTTTTTCTGTACCGACTGCAGGTGGCAGCTGCCCTTTCAGGAGCCAGTGGGGGAACCTGG
GTGGCTGGGTGGGGACACCTGCAAGTCCTCCCTAAGCCAGCTACCACCCTACACTGTTGGCCTCCCTTCT
CCAACTGTGGGGATGCTGCTCAGGCCTTTTGTGACATCACACCTGAGAGTCCCTGGGGTCCAGTCATTGC
TGCTGGGCACAGCGAGGTCCAAGCTCAGGTCGCCCTGCCCCCTACCCACCATGCCAGATCCAGCATCGTT
GTGGGCAAACAATTATCTGGATGATCTTTATGGGGCTTAAGCTTGGGTGGGAGCAGATGGGGCATGAGCT
GGGGATTTGGGGATGGGGGGAATCCACACCCCCACGTCCTGGACGTTTAAAAGGCCCTCTCTGGCACTGG
GCCGGGGCAGAGGCCAGCAGAAAAGTGACTGGAGTCCAGGCGCGCCATTATCGGATCCCGGGCCCGTCGA
CTGCAGAGGCCTGCATGCAAGCTTGGCGTAATCATGGTCATAGCTGTTTCCTGTGTGAAATTGTTATCCG
CTCACAATTCCACACAACATACGAGCCGGAAGCATAAAGTGTAAAGCCTGGGGTGCCTAATGAGTGAGCT
AACTCACATTAATTGCGTTGCGCTCACTGCCCGCTTTCCAGTCGGGAAACCTGTCGTGCCAGCTGCATTA
ATGAATCGGCCAACGCGCGGGGAGAGGCGGTTTGCGTATTGGGCGCTCTTCCGCTTCCTCGCTCACTGAC
TCGCTGCGCTCGGTCGTTCGGCTGCGGCGAGCGGTATCAGCTCACTCAAAGGCGGTAATACGGTTATCCA
CAGAATCAGGGGATAACGCAGGAAAGAACATGTGAGCAAAAGGCCAGCAAAAGGCCAGGAACCGTAAAAA
GGCCGCGTTGCTGGCGTTTTTCCATAGGCTCCGCCCCCCTGACGAGCATCACAAAAATCGACGCTCAAGT
CAGAGGTGGCGAAACCCGACAGGACTATAAAGATACCAGGCGTTTCCCCCTGGAAGCTCCCTCGTGCGCT
CTCCTGTTCCGACCCTGCCGCTTACCGGATACCTGTCCGCCTTTCTCCCTTCGGGAAGCGTGGCGCTTTC
TCATAGCTCACGCTGTAGGTATCTCAGTTCGGTGTAGGTCGTTCGCTCCAAGCTGGGCTGTGTGCACGAA
CCCCCCGTTCAGCCCGACCGCTGCGCCTTATCCGGTAACTATCGTCTTGAGTCCAACCCGGTAAGACACG
ACTTATCGCCACTGGCAGCAGCCACTGGTAACAGGATTAGCAGAGCGAGGTATGTAGGCGGTGCTACAGA
GTTCTTGAAGTGGTGGCCTAACTACGGCTACACTAGAAGAACAGTATTTGGTATCTGCGCTCTGCTGAAG
CCAGTTACCTTCGGAAAAAGAGTTGGTAGCTCTTGATCCGGCAAACAAACCACCGCTGGTAGCGGTGGTT
TTTTTGTTTGCAAGCAGCAGATTACGCGCAGAAAAAAAGGATCTCAAGAAGATCCTTTGATCTTTTCTAC
GGGGTCTGACGCTCAGTGGAACGAAAACTCACGTTAAGGGATTTTGGTCATGAGATTATCAAAAAGGATC
TTCACCTAGATCCTTTTAAATTAAAAATGAAGTTTTAAATCAATCTAAAGTATATATGAGTAAACTTGGT
CTGACAGTTACCAATGCTTAATCAGTGAGGCACCTATCTCAGCGATCTGTCTATTTCGTTCATCCATAGT
TGCCTGACTCCCCGTCGTGTAGATAACTACGATACGGGAGGGCTTACCATCTGGCCCCAGTGCTGCAATG
ATACCGCGAGACCCACGCTCACCGGCTCCAGATTTATCAGCAATAAACCAGCCAGCCGGAAGGGCCGAGC
GCAGAAGTGGTCCTGCAACTTTATCCGCCTCCATCCAGTCTATTAATTGTTGCCGGGAAGCTAGAGTAAG
TAGTTCGCCAGTTAATAGTTTGCGCAACGTTGTTGCCATTGCTACAGGCATCGTGGTGTCACGCTCGTCG
TTTGGTATGGCTTCATTCAGCTCCGGTTCCCAACGATCAAGGCGAGTTACATGATCCCCCATGTTGTGCA
AAAAAGCGGTTAGCTCCTTCGGTCCTCCGATCGTTGTCAGAAGTAAGTTGGCCGCAGTGTTATCACTCAT
GGTTATGGCAGCACTGCATAATTCTCTTACTGTCATGCCATCCGTAAGATGCTTTTCTGTGACTGGTGAG
TACTCAACCAAGTCATTCTGAGAATAGTGTATGCGGCGACCGAGTTGCTCTTGCCCGGCGTCAATACGGG
ATAATACCGCGCCACATAGCAGAACTTTAAAAGTGCTCATCATTGGAAAACGTTCTTCGGGGCGAAAACT
CTCAAGGATCTTACCGCTGTTGAGATCCAGTTCGATGTAACCCACTCGTGCACCCAACTGATCTTCAGCA
TCTTTTACTTTCACCAGCGTTTCTGGGTGAGCAAAAACAGGAAGGCAAAATGCCGCAAAAAAGGGAATAA
GGGCGACACGGAAATGTTGAATACTCATACTCTTCCTTTTTCAATATTATTGAAGCATTTATCAGGGTTA
TTGTCTCATGAGCGGATACATATTTGAATGTATTTAGAAAAATAAACAAATAGGGGTTCCGCGCACATTT
CCCCGAAAAGTGCCACCTGACGTCTAAGAAACCATTATTATCATGACATTAACCTATAAAAATAGGCGTA
TCACGAGGCCCTTTCGTC
Features (pLannotate 1.2.2; 10 found; start..end, strand, type, name):
    137..236     +  misc_feature   bom (fragment): basis of mobility region from pBR322
    242..399     -  CDS            lacZα (fragment): LacZα fragment of β-galactosidase; lacZ fragment
   1321..1337    -  protein_bind   lac operator: The lac repressor binds to the lac operator to inhibit transcription in E. coli. This inhibition can be relieved by adding lactose or isopropyl-β-D-thiogalactopyranoside (IPTG). lac repressor encoded by lacI
   1345..1375    -  promoter       lac promoter: promoter for the E. coli lac operon
   1390..1411    -  protein_bind   CAP binding site: CAP binding activates transcription in the presence of cAMP. E. coli catabolite activator protein
   1424..1516    -  CDS            lacI (fragment): lac repressor; lacI; The lac repressor binds to the lac operator to inhibit transcription in E. coli. This inhibition can be relieved by adding lactose or isopropyl-β-D-thiogalactopyranoside (IPTG).
   1699..2287    -  rep_origin     ori: high-copy-number ColE1/pMB1/pBR322/pUC origin of replication
   2458..3318    -  CDS            AmpR: β-lactamase; bla; confers resistance to ampicillin, carbenicillin, and related antibiotics
   3319..3423    -  promoter       AmpR promoter: bla
   3518..35      +  CDS            rop (fragment) (across the origin): Rop protein, which maintains plasmids at low copy number; rop
