[The description below was written by a language model from this plasmid's Addgene catalogue record and pLannotate feature annotations shown in this document.]
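Description:
pEMS2267 is a small (about 3.5 kb), high-copy bacterial cloning plasmid built on the commercially synthesised pUC57 backbone. It serves as a storage and source vector for Ple341, a human MiniPromoter derived from the PCP2 gene. It is propagated in E. coli through the pUC-type ColE1/pMB1 origin of replication and selected with ampicillin via the β-lactamase (AmpR) gene and its own promoter. The remaining annotated features are standard pUC remnants: the lac promoter with its operator and CAP binding site, a fragment of lacZα, and short fragments of lacI, rop and the pBR322 bom region. None of these has a designed role in the payload.

The insert is an approximately 800 bp human regulatory sequence. It is flanked by FseI at the 5′ end and AscI at the 3′ end, and both sites are retained, so the MiniPromoter can be excised as a cassette and moved into another vector. The automated feature table does not annotate Ple341 itself. The unannotated gap between the lacZα fragment and the lac operator, within the interrupted lacZα cloning region, is the likely location, and it lies between the M13 forward and reverse sequencing primer sites named in the record. The plasmid carries no reporter, coding sequence, polyadenylation signal or viral element, so it is not an expression construct in its own right.

The associated publication describes human MiniPromoters designed for cell-type-restricted expression from recombinant AAV in the eye, covering ON bipolar, cone, corneal, endothelial, Müller glial and PAX6-expressing cells. The record does not state which of these populations Ple341 targets. The plasmid is most plausibly used as a source of the promoter for subcloning into rAAV or other expression backbones.
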