Addgene plasmid #158392: pEMS2267
Purpose: High Copy number plasmid containing Ple341 (PCP2 MiniPromoter) insert
Depositing lab: Elizabeth Simpson. Depositing organization: University of British Columbia. Publication: Human MiniPromoters for ocular-rAAV expression in ON bipolar, cone, corneal, endothelial, Muller glial, and PAX6 cells. Korecki AJ, Cueva-Vargas JL, Fornes O, Agostinone J, Farkas RA, Hickmott JW, Lam SL, Mathelier A, Zhou M, Wasserman WW, Di Polo A, Simpson EM. Gene Ther. 2021 Feb 2. pii: 10.1038/s41434-021-00227-z. doi: 10.1038/s41434-021-00227-z. PubMed 33531684.
Backbone
  Vector backbone: pUC57
  Backbone manufacturer: GenScript
  Total vector size (bp): 3518
  Vector type: Unspecified
Growth in bacteria
  Bacterial resistance: Ampicillin, 100 μg/mL
  Growth temperature: 37°C
  Growth strain: DH5alpha
  Copy number: High Copy
Gene/Insert
  Gene/Insert name: Ple341 (alt name: PCP2 MiniPromoter)
  Species: H. sapiens (human)
  Insert size (bp): 800
  Entrez Gene: PCP2 (a.k.a. GPSM4, PCD5)
  Promoter: Ple341
  Cloning method: Restriction Enzyme; 5′ cloning site FseI (not destroyed); 3′ cloning site AscI (not destroyed)
  Sequencing primers: 5′ M13-fwd; 3′ M13-rev
Terms and licenses: Academic/Nonprofit Terms; Industry Terms
Depositor comments: Plasmid commercially produced by Genscript . Please see the annotated GenBank file and the additional image file for the specific location of features in this plasmid, including the MiniPromoter.
How to cite: pEMS2267 was a gift from Elizabeth Simpson (Addgene plasmid # 158392 ; http://n2t.net/addgene:158392 ; RRID:Addgene_158392)
